>Addgene plasmid #219313 | SFFV-GLIS3-Brd 389 | addgene full sequence | sequence record 449109 | Addgene NGS Result
ATTTATGCAGAGGCCGAGGCCGCCTCGGCCTCTGAGCTATTCCAGAAGTAGTGAGGAGGCTTTTTTGGAG
GCCTAGGGACGTACCCAATTCGCCCTATAGTGAGTCGTATTACGCGCGCTCACTGGCCGTCGTTTTACAA
CGTCGTGACTGGGAAAACCCTGGCGTTACCCAACTTAATCGCCTTGCAGCACATCCCCCTTTCGCCAGCT
GGCGTAATAGCGAAGAGGCCCGCACCGATCGCCCTTCCCAACAGTTGCGCAGCCTGAATGGCGAATGGG
[124 nt withheld, positions 280-403]
C
[91 nt withheld, positions 405-495]
A
[49 nt withheld, positions 497-545]
CCTTTGACGTTGGAGTCCACGTTCTTT
[37 nt withheld, positions 573-609]
ACCCTATCTCGGTCTATTCTTTTGATTTATAAGGGATTTTGCCGATTTCGGCCTATTGGTTAAAAAATGA
GCTGATTTAACAAAAATTTAACGCGAATTTTAACAAAATATTAACGCTTACAATTTAGGTGGCACTTTTC
GGGGAAATGTGCGCGGAACCCCTATTTGTTTATTTTTCTAAATACATTCAAATATGTATCCGCTCATGAG
ACAATAACCCTGATAAATGCTTCAATAATATTGAAAAAGGAAGAGTATGAGTATTCAACATTTCCGTGTC
GCCCTTATTCCCTTTTTTGCGGCATTTTGCCTTCCTGTTTTTGCTCACCCAGAAACGCTGGTGAAAGTAA
AAGATGCTGAAGATCAGTTGGGTGCACGAGTGGGTTACATCGAACTGGATCTCAACAGCGGTAAGATCCT
TGAGAGTTTTCGCCCCGAAGAACGTTTTCCAATGATGAGCACTTTTAAAGTTCTGCTATGTGGCGCGGTA
TTATCCCGTATTGACGCCGGGCAAGAGCAACTCGGTCGCCGCATACACTATTCTCAGAATGACTTGGTTG
AGTACTCACCAGTCACAGAAAAGCATCTTACGGATGGCATGACAGTAAGAGAATTATGCAGTGCTGCCAT
AACCATGAGTGATAACACTGCGGCCAACTTACTTCTGACAACGATCGGAGGACCGAAGGAGCTAACCGCT
TTTTTGCACAACATGGGGGATCATGTAACTCGCCTTGATCGTTGGGAACCGGAGCTGAATGAAGCCATAC
CAAACGACGAGCGTGACACCACGATGCCTGTAGCAATGGCAACAACGTTGCGCAAACTATTAACTGGCGA
ACTACTTACTCTAGCTTCCCGGCAACAATTAATAGACTGGATGGAGGCGGATAAAGTTGCAGGACCACTT
CTGCGCTCGGCCCTTCCGGCTGGCTGGTTTATTGCTGATAAATCTGGAGCCGGTGAGCGTGGGTCTCGCG
GTATCATTGCAGCACTGGGGCCAGATGGTAAGCCCTCCCGTATCGTAGTTATCTACACGACGGGGAGTCA
GGCAACTATGGATGAACGAAATAGACAGATCGCTGAGATAGGTGCCTCACTGATTAAGCATTGGTAACTG
TCAGACCAAGTTTACTCATATATACTTTAGATTGATTTAAAACTTCATTTTTAATTTAAAAGGATCTAGG
TGAAGATCCTTTTTGATAATCTCATGACCAAAATCCCTTAACGTGAGTTTTCGTTCCACTGAGCGTCAGA
CCCCGTAGAAAAGATCAAAGGATCTTCTTGAGATCCTTTTTTTCTGCGCGTAATCTGCTGCTTGCAAACA
AAAAAACCACCGCTACCAGCGGTGGTTTGTTTGCCGGATCAAGAGCTACCAACTCTTTTTCCGAAGGTAA
CTGGCTTCAGCAGAGCGCAGATACCAAATACTGTTCTTCTAGTGTAGCCGTAGTTAGGCCACCACTTCAA
GAACTCTGTAGCACCGCCTACATACCTCGCTCTGCTAATCCTGTTACCAGTGGCTGCTGCCAGTGGCGAT
AAGTCGTGTCTTACCGGGTTGGACTCAAGACGATAGTTACCGGATAAGGCGCAGCGGTCGGGCTGAACGG
GGGGTTCGTGCACACAGCCCAGCTTGGAGCGAACGACCTACACCGAACTGAGATACCTACAGCGTGAGCT
ATGAGAAAGCGCCACGCTTCCCGAAGGGAGAAAGGCGGACAGGTATCCGGTAAGCGGCAGGGTCGGAACA
GGAGAGCGCACGAGGGAGCTTCCAGGGGGAAACGCCTGGTATCTTTATAGTCCTGTCGGGTTTCGCCACC
TCTGACTTGAGCGTCGATTTTTGTGATGCTCGTCAGGGGGGCGGAGCCTATGGAAAAACGCCAGCAACGC
GGCCTTTTTACGGTTCCTGGCCTTTTGCTGGCCTTTTGCTCACATGTTCTTTCCTGCGTTATCCCCTGAT
TCTGTGGATAACCGTATTACCGCCTTTGAGTGAGCTGATACCGCTCGCCGCAGCCGAACGACCGAGCGCA
GCGAGTCAGTGAGCGAGGAAGCGGAAGAGCGCCCAATACGCAAACCGCCTCTCCCCGCGCGTTGGCCGAT
TCATTAATGCAGCTGGCACGACAGGTTTCCCGACTGGAAAGCGGGCAGTGAGCGCAACGCAATTAATGTG
AGTTAGCTCACTCATTAGGCACCCCAGGCTTTACACTTTATGCTTCCGGCTCGTATGTTGTGTGGAATTG
TGAGCGGATAACAATTTCACACAGGAAACAGCTATGACCATGATTACGCCAAGCGCGCAATTAACCCTCA
CTAAAGGGAACAAAAGCTGGAGCTGCAAGCTTAATGTAGTCTTATGCAATACTCTTGTAGTCTTGCAACA
TGGTAACGATGAGTTAGCAACATGCCTTACAAGGAGAGAAAAAGCACCGTGCATGCCGATTGGTGGAAGT
AAGGTGGTACGATCGTGCCTTATTAGGAAGGCAACAGACGGGTCTGACATGGATTGGACGAACCACTGAA
TTGCCGCATTGCAGAGATATTGTATTTAAGTGCCTAGCTCGATACATAAACGGGTCTCTCTGGTTAGACC
AGATCTGAGCCTGGGAGCTCTCTGGCTAACTAGGGAACCCACTGCTTAAGCCTCAATAAAGCTTGCCTTG
AGTGCTTCAAGTAGTGTGTGCCCGTCTGTTGTGTGACTCTGGTAACTAGAGATCCCTCAGACCCTTTTAG
TCAGTGTGGAAAATCTCTAGCAGTGGCGCCCGAACAGGGACTTGAAAGCGAAAGGGAAACCAGAGGAGCT
CTCTCGACGCAGGACTCGGCTTGCTGAAGCGCGCACGGCAAGAGGCGAGGGGCGGCGACTGGTGAGTACG
CCAAAAATTTTGACTAGCGGAGGCTAGAAGGAGAGAGATGGGTGCGAGAGCGTCAGTATTAAGCGGGGGA
GAATTAGATCGCGATGGGAAAAAATTCGGTTAAGGCCAGGGGGAAAGAAAAAATATAAATTAAAACATAT
AGTATGGGCAAGCAGGGAGCTAGAACGATTCGCAGTTAATCCTGGCCTGTTAGAAACATCAGAAGGCTGT
AGACAAATACTGGGACAGCTACAACCATCCCTTCAGACAGGATCAGAAGAACTTAGATCATTATATAATA
CAGTAGCAACCCTCTATTGTGTGCATCAAAGGATAGAGATAAAAGACACCAAGGAAGCTTTAGACAAGAT
AGAGGAAGAGCAAAACAAAAGTAAGACCACCGCACAGCAAGCGGCCGCTGATCTTCAGACCTGGAGGAGG
AGATATGAGGGACAATTGGAGAAGTGAATTATATAAATATAAAGTAGTAAAAATTGAACCATTAGGAGTA
GCACCCACCAAGGCAAAGAGAAGAGTGGTGCAGAGAGAAAAAAGAGCAGTGGGAATAGGAGCTTTGTTCC
TTGGGTTCTTGGGAGCAGCAGGAAGCACTATGGGCGCAGCGTCAATGACGCTGACGGTACAGGCCAGACA
ATTATTGTCTGGTATAGTGCAGCAGCAGAACAATTTGCTGAGGGCTATTGAGGCGCAACAGCATCTGTTG
CAACTCACAGTCTGGGGCATCAAGCAGCTCCAGGCAAGAATCCTGGCTGTGGAAAGATACCTAAAGGATC
AACAGCTCCTGGGGATTTGGGGTTGCTCTGGAAAACTCATTTGCACCACTGCTGTGCCTTGGAATGCTAG
TTGGAGTAATAAATCTCTGGAACAGATTTGGAATCACACGACCTGGATGGAGTGGGACAGAGAAATTAAC
AATTACACAAGCTTAATACACTCCTTAATTGAAGAATCGCAAAACCAGCAAGAAAAGAATGAACAAGAAT
TATTGGAATTAGATAAATGGGCAAGTTTGTGGAATTGGTTTAACATAACAAATTGGCTGTGGTATATAAA
ATTATTCATAATGATAGTAGGAGGCTTGGTAGGTTTAAGAATAGTTTTTGCTGTACTTTCTATAGTGAAT
AGAGTTAGGCAGGGATATTCACCATTATCGTTTCAGACCCACCTCCCAACCCCGAGGGGACCCGACAGGC
CCGAAGGAATAGAAGAAGAAGGTGGAGAGAGAGACAGAGACAGATCCATTCGATTAGTGAACGGATCTCG
ACGGTATCGGTTAACTTTTAAAAGAAAAGGGGGGATTGGGGGGTACAGTGCAGGGGAAAGAATAGTAGAC
ATAATAGCAACAGACATACAAACTAAAGAATTACAAAAACAAATTACAAAAATTCAAAATTTTATCGATC
ACGAGACTAGCCTCGAGCTGGCTGCAGTAACGCCATTTTGCAAGGCATGGAAAAATACCAAACCAAGAAT
AGAGAAGTTCAGATCAAGGGCGGGTACATGAAAATAGCTAACGTTGGGCCAAACAGGATATCTGCGGTGA
GCAGTTTCGGCCCCGGCCCGGGGCCAAGAACAGATGGTCACCGCAGTTTCGGCCCCGGCCCGAGGCCAAG
AACAGATGGTCCCCAGATATGGCCCAACCCTCAGCAGTTTCTTAAGACCCATCAGATGTTTCCAGGCTCC
CCCAAGGACCTGAAATGACCCTGCGCCTTATTTGAATTAACCAATCAGCCTGCTTCTCGCTTCTGTTCGC
GCGCTTCTGCTTCCCGAGCTCTATAAAAGAGCTCACAACCCCTCACTCGGCGCGCCAGTCCTCCGACAGA
CTGAGTCGGCCGGTCGAATCAAGCTTATCGATACCGTCGACGGATCCGCTAGCCCGCGGTTCGAAATGAT
GGTTCAGCGACTGGGACTCATTTCACCTCCAGCAAGCCAGGTCTCTACAGCATGCAACCAGATCAGTCCT
AGCTTACAGAGGGCAATGAATGCAGCCAACCTGAATATACCTCCTTCAGATACCAGGTCCCTTATTTCGC
GTGAGTCTTTGGCGTCCACGACCTTGAGTCTGACGGAAAGTCAGTCGGCCTCAAGCATGAAGCAGGAGTG
GTCCCAGGGCTACAGGGCCCTCCCTTCGCTCTCCAACCACGGCTCTCAGAATGGCCTTGATCTAGGGGAT
CTCCTTAGCCTTCCTCCCGGGACATCCATGTCCAGCAATAGTGTCTCTAACTCATTACCATCCTACCTTT
TTGGCACGGAAAGTAGCCACTCTCCTTACCCTAGTCCTCGGCACTCATCCACCAGGTCCCACTCGGCCCG
CTCCAAGAAGAGAGCGCTGTCCTTGTCCCCGCTGTCCGATGGCATCGGGATAGATTTCAATACCATCATC
CGCACGTCGCCCACGTCCTTGGTGGCCTACATCAACGGGTCGAGGGCTTCGCCGGCCAACCTGTCCCCGC
AGCCGGAGGTCTACGGGCATTTCCTGGGCGTGCGCGGCAGCTGCATTCCCCAGCCGCGCCCGGTGCCCGG
CAGCCAGAAGGGCGTGCTGGTGGCCCCTGGAGGCCTGGCGCTGCCGGCCTACGGCGAGGACGGGGCCCTG
GAGCACGAGCGCATGCAACAGCTGGAGCACGGCGGCCTGCAGCCAGGCCTGGTCAACCACATGGTGGTGC
AGCATGGCCTGCCGGGCCCCGACAGCCAGCCGGCCGGCCTGTTCAAGACCGAACGCCTGGAGGAGTTCCC
GGGCAGCACCGTAGACCTACCCCCCGCGCCTCCGCTCCCTCCTCTGCCGCCGCCCCAAGGCCCCCCACCC
CCTTACCATGCCCATGCGCACCTTCACCACCCGGAGCTCGGGCCCCACGCCCAGCAGCTGGCCTTGCCCC
AGGCCACCCTGGACGACGACGGGGAGATGGACGGCATCGGGGGCAAGCATTGCTACCGCTGGATCGACTG
CAGCGCCCTGTACGACCAGCAGGAGGAGCTCGTGCGGCACATCGAGAAGGTCCACATCGACCAGCGCAAA
GGGGAGGACTTCACTTGCTTCTGGGCCGGTTGCCCTCGAAGATACAAGCCCTTCAACGCCCGCTATAAAC
TGCTGATCCACATGAGAGTCCACTCTGGGGAGAAGCCCAACAAGTGTACGTTTGAAGGTTGCGAGAAGGC
CTTTTCAAGGCTTGAAAATCTCAAGATCCACTTGCGGAGCCACACAGGCGAGAAGCCGTATTTGTGCCAG
CATCCGGGTTGTCAGAAGGCCTTCAGTAACTCCAGTGACCGCGCCAAACACCAGCGGACGCATCTGGACA
CCAAACCTTATGCTTGTCAAATTCCAGGATGTACCAAACGCTACACAGACCCAAGTTCCCTAAGAAAGCA
TGTGAAGGCACATTCTTCCAAAGAGCAACAAGCAAGGAAAAAGTTGCGGTCCAGCACAGAGCTCCATCCA
GACCTGCTCACAGATTGCCTCACCGTGCAGTCCCTGCAGCCGGCCACTTCCCCTAGAGATGCTGCTGCTG
AAGGGACCGTGGGACGCTCCCCTGGACCCGGGCCTGACCTCTATTCAGCTCCCATTTTCTCCAGCAATTA
TTCAAGCCGAAGTGGAACAGCTGCTGGGGCCGTACCACCCCCACATCCTGTCAGTCACCCTTCTCCAGGA
CATAATGTACAGGGGAGCCCTCACAACCCCTCCTCCCAGTTACCTCCACTCACAGCTGTGGACGCAGGAG
CTGAGAGGTTTGCACCTTCTGCTCCATCTCCTCACCACATCAGCCCCCGGAGAGTTCCAGCTCCTTCTTC
AATACTGCAAAGAACACAGCCTCCCTATACCCAGCAGCCATCAGGTTCACACCTGAAGTCCTATCAGCCA
GAAACAAACTCTTCTTTTCAACCAAATGGTATCCATGTCCATGGATTTTATGGGCAGCTGCAGAAGTTCT
GTCCCCCACACTACCCCGATTCCCAGAGAATTGTGCCGCCTGTCAGCTCCTGCAGTGTGGTGCCTTCGTT
TGAGGACTGCCTAGTCCCTACATCCATGGGCCAGGCCAGTTTTGATGTTTTCCACAGAGCCTTCTCGACT
CACTCGGGCATTACAGTGTATGATTTACCTTCAAGTTCCTCGAGCCTCTTTGGGGAGTCTCTCCGCAGCG
GGGCTGAAGATGCTACCTTCTTGCAGATCAGCACCGTGGACCGCTGTCCTAGCCAGCTCTCCTCTGTCTA
CACCGAAGGCTAAACCGGTCGGATCCCCCGGGCTGCAGGAATTCGAGCATCTTACCGCCATTTATTCCCA
TATTTGTTCTGTTTTTCTTGATTTGGGTATACATTTAAATGTTAATAAAACAAAATGGTGGGGCAATCAT
TTACATTTTTAGGGATATGTAATTACTAGTTCAGGTGTATTGCCACAAGACAAACATGTTAAGAAACTTT
CCCGTTATTTACGCTCTGTTCCTGTTAATCAACCTCTGGATTACAAAATTTGTGAAAGATTGACTGATAT
TCTTAACTATGTTGCTCCTTTTACGCTGTGTGGATATGCTGCTTTAATGCCTCTGTATCATGCTATTGCT
TCCCGTACGGCTTTCGTTTTCTCCTCCTTGTATAAATCCTGGTTGCTGTCTCTTTATGAGGAGTTGTGGC
CCGTTGTCCGTCAACGTGGCGTGGTGTGCTCTGTGTTTGCTGACGCAACCCCCACTGGCTGGGGCATTGC
CACCACCTGTCAACTCCTTTCTGGGACTTTCGCTTTCCCCCTCCCGATCGCCACGGCAGAACTCATCGCC
GCCTGCCTTGCCCGCTGCTGGACAGGGGCTAGGTTGCTGGGCACTGATAATTCCGTGGTGTTGTCGGGGA
AGCTGACGTCCTTTGCAATTCGATATCAAGCTGTACCTTCTAGATGTACATCACGCCGAGCGCTTCTAGA
CCAATGACTTACAAGGCAGCTGTAGATCTTAGCCACTTTTTAAAAGAAAAGGGGGGACTGGAAGGGCTAA
TTCACTCCCAACGAAGACAAGATCTGCTTTTTGCTTGTACTGGGTCTCTCTGGTTAGACCAGATCTGAGC
CTGGGAGCTCTCTGGCTAACTAGGGAACCCACTGCTTAAGCCTCAATAAAGCTTGCCTTGAGTGCTTCAA
GTAGTGTGTGCCCGTCTGTTGTGTGACTCTGGTAACTAGAGATCCCTCAGACCCTTTTAGTCAGTGTGGA
AAATCTCTAGCAGTAGTAGTTCATGTCATCTTATTATTCAGTATTTATAACTTGCAAAGAAATGAATATC
AGAGAGTGAGAGGAACTTGTTTATTGCAGCTTATAATGGTTACAAATAAAGCAATAGCATCACAAATTTC
ACAAATAAAGCATTTTTTTCACTGCATTCTAGTTGTGGTTTGTCCAAACTCATCAATGTATCTTATCATG
TCTGGCTCTAGCTATCCCGCCCCTAACTCCGCCCATCCCGCCCCTAACTCCGCCCAGTTCCGCCCATTCT
CCGCCCCATGGCTGACTAATTTTTTTT
Features (pLannotate 1.2.2; 29 found; start..end, strand, type, name):
     94..112     -  promoter       T7 promoter: promoter for bacteriophage T7 RNA polymerase
    120..275     +  CDS            lacZα (fragment): LacZα fragment of β-galactosidase; lacZ fragment
    280..708     +  rep_origin     f1 ori (sequence partly withheld): f1 bacteriophage origin of replication; arrow indicates direction of (+) strand synthesis
    761..865     +  promoter       AmpR promoter: bla
    866..1726    +  CDS            AmpR: β-lactamase; bla; confers resistance to ampicillin, carbenicillin, and related antibiotics
   1897..2485    +  rep_origin     ori: high-copy-number ColE1/pMB1/pBR322/pUC origin of replication
   2668..2760    +  CDS            lacI (fragment): lac repressor; lacI; The lac repressor binds to the lac operator to inhibit transcription in E. coli. This inhibition can be relieved by adding lactose or isopropyl-β-D-thiogalactopyranoside (IPTG).
   2773..2794    +  protein_bind   CAP binding site: CAP binding activates transcription in the presence of cAMP. E. coli catabolite activator protein
   2809..2839    +  promoter       lac promoter: promoter for the E. coli lac operon
   2847..2863    +  protein_bind   lac operator: The lac repressor binds to the lac operator to inhibit transcription in E. coli. This inhibition can be relieved by adding lactose or isopropyl-β-D-thiogalactopyranoside (IPTG). lac repressor encoded by lacI
   2908..2926    +  promoter       T3 promoter: promoter for bacteriophage T3 RNA polymerase
   2954..3180    +  promoter       RSV promoter: Rous sarcoma virus enhancer/promoter
   3181..3361    +  LTR            5' LTR (truncated): truncated 5' long terminal repeat (LTR) from HIV-1
   3408..3533    +  misc_feature   HIV-1 Ψ: packaging signal of human immunodeficiency virus type 1
   3517..3880    +  CDS            HIV-1 gag (fragment): gag protein from human immunodeficiency virus 1; gag
   4026..4259    +  misc_feature   RRE: The Rev response element (RRE) of HIV-1 allows for Rev-dependent mRNA export from the nucleus to the cytoplasm.
   4636..4736    +  CDS            Rev (fragment): human immunodeficiency virus 1 (HIV-1) Rev protein; rev; enhances nuclear export of unspliced and incompletely spliced viral mRNAs
   4755..4872    +  misc_feature   cPPT/CTS: central polypurine tract and central termination sequence of HIV-1
   4906..5307    +  promoter       SFFV promoter: spleen focus-forming virus long terminal repeat (LTR) promoter
   5317..5340    +  misc_feature   MCS (fragment): pBluescript multiple cloning site
   5365..7689    +  CDS            GLIS3: GLIS3_HUMAN - Also known as ZNF515. Experimental evidence at protein level: Swiss-Prot protein existence level 1. Acts as both a repressor and activator of transcription. Binds to the consensus sequence 5'-GACCACCCAC-3' (By similarity). From Homo sapiens (Human).
   7700..7725    +  misc_feature   MCS (fragment): pBluescript multiple cloning site
   7725..7784    +  CDS            S (fragment): HBSAG_WHV6 - Experimental evidence at transcript level: Swiss-Prot protein existence level 2. The middle envelope protein plays an important role in the budding of the virion. It is involved in the induction of budding in a nucleocapsid independent way. In this process the majority of envelope proteins bud to form subviral lipoprotein particles of 22 nm of diameter that do not contain a nucleocapsid (By similarity). From Woodchuck hepatitis B virus (isolate w64/pWS23) (WHV).
   7916..8319    +  misc_feature   WPRE: woodchuck hepatitis virus posttranscriptional regulatory element
   8377..8436    +  CDS            nef (fragment): NEF_HV1Z2 - Experimental evidence at protein level: Swiss-Prot protein existence level 1. Extracellular Nef protein targets CD4(+) T-lymphocytes for apoptosis by interacting with CXCR4 surface receptors. From Human immunodeficiency virus type 1 group M subtype D (isolate Z2/CDC-Z34) (HIV-1).
   8438..8671    +  LTR            3' LTR (ΔU3): self-inactivating 3' long terminal repeat (LTR) from HIV-1
   8743..8864    +  polyA_signal   SV40 poly(A) signal: SV40 polyadenylation signal
   8883..8904    +  rep_origin     SV40 ori (fragment): SV40 origin of replication
   8904..73      +  rep_origin     SV40 ori (across the origin): SV40 origin of replication
