[The description below was written by a language model from this plasmid's Addgene catalogue record and pLannotate feature annotations shown in this document.]
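Description:
SFFV-GLIS3-Brd 389 is a third-generation-style, self-inactivating HIV-1 lentiviral transfer plasmid built on the SFFV-MCS backbone and carrying the human transcription factor GLIS3 (also known as ZNF515 or NDH) together with an assigned DNA barcode. The full sequenced plasmid is 8,966 nt. In bacteria it is maintained through a high-copy ColE1/pUC-type origin and selected with ampicillin via the β-lactamase gene. The backbone also retains pBluescript-derived remnants: an f1 origin, lacZα and lac promoter/operator fragments, and T7 and T3 promoters. These have no role in the viral payload.

The viral genome is transcribed from an RSV enhancer/promoter fused to a truncated 5' LTR, which makes packaging Tat-independent. It includes the Ψ packaging signal with a partial gag sequence, the Rev response element for nuclear export of the unspliced genomic RNA, and the cPPT/CTS, which aids nuclear import of the genome in transduced cells. Downstream, the spleen focus-forming virus (SFFV) LTR promoter, a strong constitutive promoter commonly chosen for haematopoietic cells, drives the roughly 2.3 kb GLIS3 open reading frame, which sits between multiple-cloning-site remnants. A WPRE follows to enhance transcript stability and expression, and the cassette ends in a ΔU3 3' LTR, followed by an SV40 polyadenylation signal and SV40 origin sequence. No tag, reporter or mammalian selection marker is annotated.

According to the depositor, the barcode was cloned into an XbaI site after the WPRE, giving the layout SFFV–TF–WPRE–barcode, although it is not annotated in the feature table. That position should place it within the expressed transcript, allowing the delivered factor to be identified by sequencing. The plasmid belongs to a barcoded transcription factor collection used for combinatorial screening in immune cell reprogramming.
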