Addgene plasmid #219313: SFFV-GLIS3-Brd 389
Purpose: Transcription factor GLIS3 with a specific barcode assigned.
Depositing lab: Filipe Pereira. Depositing organization: Center for Neuroscience and Cell Biology, University of Coimbra. Publication: A combinatorial transcription factor screening platform for immune cell reprogramming. Kurochkin I, Altman AR, Caiado I, Pertiga-Cabral D, Halitzki E, Minaeva M, Zimmermannova O, Henriques-Oliveira L, Klein D, Nair M, Oliveira D, Cajal LR, Knittel R, Feick C, Ringner M, Martin M, Cirovic B, Pires CF, Rosa FF, Sitnicka E, Theis FJ, Pereira CF. Cell Syst. 2026 Jan 21;17(1):101457. doi: 10.1016/j.cels.2025.101457. Epub 2026 Jan 14. PubMed 41539305.
Backbone
  Vector backbone: SFFV-MCS
  Backbone size w/o insert (bp): 6638
  Vector type: Lentiviral
Growth in bacteria
  Bacterial resistance: Ampicillin, 100 μg/mL
  Growth temperature: 37°C
  Growth strain: NEB Stable
  Copy number: High Copy
Gene/Insert
  Gene/Insert name: GLIS3
  Species: H. sapiens (human)
  Insert size (bp): 2328
  Entrez Gene: GLIS3 (a.k.a. NDH, ZNF515)
  Promoter: The spleen focus-forming virus (SFFV) promoter
  Cloning method: Restriction Enzyme; 5′ cloning site Bsp119I (not destroyed); 3′ cloning site BstHI (not destroyed)
Terms and licenses: Academic/Nonprofit Terms; Industry Terms: Not Available to Industry
Depositor comments: Barcode sequence cloned into XbaI restriction site. Design of plasmid is as follows: SFFV-[TF sequence]-WPRE-[Barcode sequence].
How to cite: SFFV-GLIS3-Brd 389 was a gift from Filipe Pereira (Addgene plasmid # 219313 ; http://n2t.net/addgene:219313 ; RRID:Addgene_219313)
