>Addgene plasmid #219313 | SFFV-GLIS3-Brd 389 | depositor partial sequence | sequence record 428419 | TF ORF
ATGATGGTTCAGCGACTGGGACTCATTTCACCTCCAGCAAGCCAGGTCTCTACAGCATGCAACCAGATCA
GTCCTAGCTTACAGAGGGCAATGAATGCAGCCAACCTGAATATACCTCCTTCAGATACCAGGTCCCTTAT
TTCGCGTGAGTCTTTGGCGTCCACGACCTTGAGTCTGACGGAAAGTCAGTCGGCCTCAAGCATGAAGCAG
GAGTGGTCCCAGGGCTACAGGGCCCTCCCTTCGCTCTCCAACCACGGCTCTCAGAATGGCCTTGATCTAG
GGGATCTCCTTAGCCTTCCTCCCGGGACATCCATGTCCAGCAATAGTGTCTCTAACTCATTACCATCCTA
CCTTTTTGGCACGGAAAGTAGCCACTCTCCTTACCCTAGTCCTCGGCACTCATCCACCAGGTCCCACTCG
GCCCGCTCCAAGAAGAGAGCGCTGTCCTTGTCCCCGCTGTCCGATGGCATCGGGATAGATTTCAATACCA
TCATCCGCACGTCGCCCACGTCCTTGGTGGCCTACATCAACGGGTCGAGGGCTTCGCCGGCCAACCTGTC
CCCGCAGCCGGAGGTCTACGGGCATTTCCTGGGCGTGCGCGGCAGCTGCATTCCCCAGCCGCGCCCGGTG
CCCGGCAGCCAGAAGGGCGTGCTGGTGGCCCCTGGAGGCCTGGCGCTGCCGGCCTACGGCGAGGACGGGG
CCCTGGAGCACGAGCGCATGCAACAGCTGGAGCACGGCGGCCTGCAGCCAGGCCTGGTCAACCACATGGT
GGTGCAGCATGGCCTGCCGGGCCCCGACAGCCAGCCGGCCGGCCTGTTCAAGACCGAACGCCTGGAGGAG
TTCCCGGGCAGCACCGTAGACCTACCCCCCGCGCCTCCGCTCCCTCCTCTGCCGCCGCCCCAAGGCCCCC
CACCCCCTTACCATGCCCATGCGCACCTTCACCACCCGGAGCTCGGGCCCCACGCCCAGCAGCTGGCCTT
GCCCCAGGCCACCCTGGACGACGACGGGGAGATGGACGGCATCGGGGGCAAGCATTGCTACCGCTGGATC
GACTGCAGCGCCCTGTACGACCAGCAGGAGGAGCTCGTGCGGCACATCGAGAAGGTCCACATCGACCAGC
GCAAAGGGGAGGACTTCACTTGCTTCTGGGCCGGTTGCCCTCGAAGATACAAGCCCTTCAACGCCCGCTA
TAAACTGCTGATCCACATGAGAGTCCACTCTGGGGAGAAGCCCAACAAGTGTACGTTTGAAGGTTGCGAG
AAGGCCTTTTCAAGGCTTGAAAATCTCAAGATCCACTTGCGGAGCCACACAGGCGAGAAGCCGTATTTGT
GCCAGCATCCGGGTTGTCAGAAGGCCTTCAGTAACTCCAGTGACCGCGCCAAACACCAGCGGACGCATCT
GGACACCAAACCTTATGCTTGTCAAATTCCAGGATGTACCAAACGCTACACAGACCCAAGTTCCCTAAGA
AAGCATGTGAAGGCACATTCTTCCAAAGAGCAACAAGCAAGGAAAAAGTTGCGGTCCAGCACAGAGCTCC
ATCCAGACCTGCTCACAGATTGCCTCACCGTGCAGTCCCTGCAGCCGGCCACTTCCCCTAGAGATGCTGC
TGCTGAAGGGACCGTGGGACGCTCCCCTGGACCCGGGCCTGACCTCTATTCAGCTCCCATTTTCTCCAGC
AATTATTCAAGCCGAAGTGGAACAGCTGCTGGGGCCGTACCACCCCCACATCCTGTCAGTCACCCTTCTC
CAGGACATAATGTACAGGGGAGCCCTCACAACCCCTCCTCCCAGTTACCTCCACTCACAGCTGTGGACGC
AGGAGCTGAGAGGTTTGCACCTTCTGCTCCATCTCCTCACCACATCAGCCCCCGGAGAGTTCCAGCTCCT
TCTTCAATACTGCAAAGAACACAGCCTCCCTATACCCAGCAGCCATCAGGTTCACACCTGAAGTCCTATC
AGCCAGAAACAAACTCTTCTTTTCAACCAAATGGTATCCATGTCCATGGATTTTATGGGCAGCTGCAGAA
GTTCTGTCCCCCACACTACCCCGATTCCCAGAGAATTGTGCCGCCTGTCAGCTCCTGCAGTGTGGTGCCT
TCGTTTGAGGACTGCCTAGTCCCTACATCCATGGGCCAGGCCAGTTTTGATGTTTTCCACAGAGCCTTCT
CGACTCACTCGGGCATTACAGTGTATGATTTACCTTCAAGTTCCTCGAGCCTCTTTGGGGAGTCTCTCCG
CAGCGGGGCTGAAGATGCTACCTTCTTGCAGATCAGCACCGTGGACCGCTGTCCTAGCCAGCTCTCCTCT
GTCTACACCGAAGGCTAA
