>Addgene plasmid #219313 | SFFV-GLIS3-Brd 389 | depositor partial sequence | sequence record 428420 | Barcode sequence
TGTACATCACGCCGAGCGCT
